Addgene plasmid #147194: pT7-V5-SBP-C1-HsUpf1-del119-272-siRNAres_P
Purpose: Mammalian Expression of HsUpf1-del119-272-siRNAres
Depositing lab: Elisa Izaurralde. Depositing organization: Max Planck Institute for Developmental Biology.
Backbone
  Vector backbone: Unknown
  Vector type: Mammalian Expression
Growth in bacteria
  Bacterial resistance: Kanamycin, 50 μg/mL
  Growth temperature: 37°C
  Growth strain: DH5alpha
  Copy number: High Copy
Gene/Insert
  Gene/Insert name: HsUpf1-del119-272-siRNAres
  Species: H. sapiens (human)
  Mutation: 4 non silent mutations A69S, K282R, A442G and T1124M compared to te sequence given by UniProt.:Q92900-1.
  Entrez Gene: UPF1 (a.k.a. HUPF1, NORF1, RENT1, UTF, pNORF1, smg-2)
  Cloning method: Unknown
Terms and licenses: Academic/Nonprofit Terms; Industry Terms: Not Available to Industry
Depositor comments: Plasmids from this collection were made available to the research community and donated after the lab closed. Please note that the sequence provided by the depositing laboratory may be theoretical/predicted or based on Sanger sequencing results. There may be discrepancies between sequencing results obtained by Addgene and the depositor sequence. If an Addgene verified sequence is not available, please contact before placing your order to request that our lab fully sequence the plasmid.
How to cite: pT7-V5-SBP-C1-HsUpf1-del119-272-siRNAres_P was a gift from Elisa Izaurralde (Addgene plasmid # 147194 ; http://n2t.net/addgene:147194 ; RRID:Addgene_147194)
