[The description below was written by a language model from this plasmid's Addgene catalogue record and pLannotate feature annotations shown in this document.]
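Description:
pT7-V5-SBP-C1-HsUpf1-del119-272-siRNAres_P is a 7,157 nt mammalian expression plasmid encoding a tagged, internally deleted form of human UPF1, the RNA-dependent helicase and ATPase at the centre of nonsense-mediated mRNA decay. The backbone is recorded as unknown. The annotated layout shows a high-copy ColE1/pUC-type origin, an f1 origin, and a single Tn5 NeoR/KanR gene placed behind tandem bacterial (bla) and SV40 early promoters and followed by an HSV TK polyadenylation signal. This arrangement gives kanamycin selection in E. coli and would allow G418 selection in mammalian cells. The depositor sequence and the repository's sequencing result have the same length and the same feature order, differing only in the start coordinate. Several short annotated fragments (HIV-1 LTR, SV40 large T antigen, ble, bGH poly(A)) look like incidental sequence matches rather than functional parts.

Expression is driven by the CMV immediate early enhancer and promoter, with a T7 promoter just downstream that could also support transcription by T7 RNA polymerase. The open reading frame begins with a V5 epitope tag and a streptavidin-binding peptide (SBP), fused N-terminally to UPF1, and is followed by a remnant multiple cloning site and the SV40 polyadenylation signal. The name indicates that residues 119–272 are deleted and that the coding sequence is siRNA-resistant, although the record does not describe the resistance changes. Four non-silent differences from the UniProt reference are noted (A69S, K282R, A442G, T1124M). The design suits complementation of cells depleted of endogenous UPF1, with V5 detection and streptavidin pull-down of the mutant protein, but the record states only mammalian expression as the purpose.
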