Features (pLannotate 1.2.2; 18 found; start..end, strand, type, name):
     61..364     +  enhancer       CMV enhancer: human cytomegalovirus immediate early enhancer
    365..568     +  promoter       CMV promoter: human cytomegalovirus (CMV) immediate early promoter
    564..597     +  LTR            5' LTR (truncated) (fragment): truncated 5' long terminal repeat (LTR) from HIV-1
    613..631     +  promoter       T7 promoter: promoter for bacteriophage T7 RNA polymerase
    668..709     +  CDS            V5 tag: epitope tag from simian virus 5
    731..844     +  CDS            SBP: streptavidin-binding peptide selected from a peptide library; binds streptavidin with nanomolar affinity (Keefe et al., 2001)
    857..3781    +  CDS            UPF1 (fragment): RENT1_HUMAN - Also known as KIAA0221, RENT1. Experimental evidence at protein level: Swiss-Prot protein existence level 1. RNA-dependent helicase and ATPase required for nonsense- mediated decay (NMD) of mRNAs containing premature stop codons. Is recruited to mRNAs upon translation termination and undergoes a cycle of phosphorylation and dephosphorylation; its phosphorylation appears to be a key step in NMD. Recruited by release factors to stalled ribosomes together with the SMG1C protein kinase complex to form the transient SURF (SMG1-UPF1-eRF1-eRF3) complex. In EJC-dependent NMD, the SURF co
   3785..3821    +  misc_feature   MCS (fragment): multiple cloning site
   3838..3922    +  CDS            large T antigen (fragment): large T antigen from SV40 (simian virus 40)
   3945..4066    +  polyA_signal   SV40 poly(A) signal: SV40 polyadenylation signal
   4100..4528    -  rep_origin     f1 ori (sequence partly withheld): f1 bacteriophage origin of replication; arrow indicates direction of (+) strand synthesis
   4555..4659    +  promoter       AmpR promoter: bla
   4661..5018    +  promoter       SV40 promoter: SV40 enhancer and early promoter
   5053..5847    +  CDS            NeoR/KanR: aminoglycoside phosphotransferase from Tn5; aph(3')-II (or nptII); confers resistance to neomycin, kanamycin, and G418 (Geneticin®)
   5868..6020    +  CDS            ble (fragment): BLE_KLEPN - Experimental evidence at protein level: Swiss-Prot protein existence level 1. Binding protein with a strong affinity to the bleomycin family of antibiotics. Binds to CL990; an antimitotic-antibiotic compound. From Klebsiella pneumoniae.
   6079..6126    +  polyA_signal   HSV TK poly(A) signal: herpes simplex virus thymidine kinase polyadenylation signal (Cole and Stacy, 1985)
   6217..6233    -  polyA_signal   bGH poly(A) signal (fragment): bovine growth hormone polyadenylation signal
   6455..7043    +  rep_origin     ori: high-copy-number ColE1/pMB1/pBR322/pUC origin of replication
>Addgene plasmid #147194 | pT7-V5-SBP-C1-HsUpf1-del119-272-siRNAres_P | depositor full sequence | sequence record 289641 | Full Sequence
TAGTTATTAATAGTAATCAATTACGGGGTCATTAGTTCATAGCCCATATATGGAGTTCCGCGTTACATAA
CTTACGGTAAATGGCCCGCCTGGCTGACCGCCCAACGACCCCCGCCCATTGACGTCAATAATGACGTATG
TTCCCATAGTAACGCCAATAGGGACTTTCCATTGACGTCAATGGGTGGAGTATTTACGGTAAACTGCCCA
CTTGGCAGTACATCAAGTGTATCATATGCCAAGTACGCCCCCTATTGACGTCAATGACGGTAAATGGCCC
GCCTGGCATTATGCCCAGTACATGACCTTATGGGACTTTCCTACTTGGCAGTACATCTACGTATTAGTCA
TCGCTATTACCATGGTGATGCGGTTTTGGCAGTACATCAATGGGCGTGGATAGCGGTTTGACTCACGGGG
ATTTCCAAGTCTCCACCCCATTGACGTCAATGGGAGTTTGTTTTGGCACCAAAATCAACGGGACTTTCCA
AAATGTCGTAACAACTCCGCCCCATTGACGCAAATGGGCGGTAGGCGTGTACGGTGGGAGGTCTATATAA
GCAGAGCTCTCTGGCTAACTAGAGAACCCACTGCTTACTGGCTTATCGAAATTAATACGACTCACTATAG
GGAGACCCAAGCTCTAGCGCTACCGGTCGCCACCATGGGTAAGCCTATCCCTAACCCTCTCCTCGGTCTC
GATTCTACGCCCGGAAGCGGTAGCGGTACGATGGACGAGAAGACCACCGGCTGGGGGGGCGGCCACGTGG
TGGAGGGCCTGGCCGGCGAGCTGGAGCAGCTGCGGGCCAGGCTGGAGCACCACCCTCAGGGCCAGCGGGA
GCCCAGATCTCGAGCTATGAGCGTGGAGGCGTACGGGCCCAGCTCGCAGACTCTCACTTTCCTGGACACG
GAGGAGGCCGAGCTGCTTGGCGCCGACACACAGGGCTCCGAGTTCGAGTTCACCGACTTTACTCTTCCTA
GCCAGACGCAGACGCCCCCCGGCGGCCCCGGCGGCCCGGGCGGTGGCGGCGCGGGAGGCCCGGGCGGCGC
GGGCGCGGGCTCTGCGGCGGGACAGCTCGACGCGCAGGTTGGGCCCGAAGGCATCCTGCAGAACGGGGCT
GTGGACGACAGTGTAGCCAAGACCAGCCAGTTGTTGGCTGAGTTGAACTTCGAGGAAGATGAAGAAGACA
CCTATTACACGAAGGACCTCCCTTCTGCCACGCTGGAGGACCTGGAGAGGCCGGGGGTGGACGAGGAGCC
GCAGCATGTCCTCCTGCGGTACGAGGACGCCTACCAGTACCAGAACATATTCGGGCCCCTGGTCAAGCTG
GAGGCCGACTACGACAAGAAGCTGAAGGAGTCCCAGACTCAAGATAACATCACTGTCAGGTGGGACCTGG
GCCTTAACAAGAAGAGAATCGCCTACTTCACTTTGCCCAAGACTGACTCTGGTAATGAGGATTTAGTCAT
AATTTGGTTAAGAGACATGCGGCTCATGCAGGGGGATGAGATATGCCTGCGGTACAAAGGGGACCTTGCG
CCCCTGTGGAAAGGGATCGGCCACGTCATCAAGGTCCCTGATAATTATGGCGATGAGATCGCCATTGAGC
TGCGGAGCAGCGTGGGTGCACCTGTGGAGGTGACTCACAACTTCCAGGTGGATTTTGTGTGGAAGTCGAC
CTCCTTTGACAGGATGCAGAGCGCATTGAAAACGTTTGGCGTGGATGAGACCTCGGTGTCTGGCTACATC
TACCACAAGCTGTTGGGCCACGAGGTGGAGGACGTAATCATCAAGTGCCAGCTGCCCAAGCGCTTCACGG
CGCAGGGCCTCCCCGACCTCAACCACTCCCAGGTTTATGCCGTGAAGACTGTGCTGCAAAGACCACTGAG
CCTGATCCAGGGCCCGCCAGGCACGGGGAAGACGGTGACGTCGGCCACCATCGTCTACCACCTGGCCCGG
CAAGGCAACGGGCCGGTGCTGGTGTGTGCTCCGAGCAACATCGCCGTGGACCAGCTAACGGAGAAGATCC
ACCAGACGGGGCTAAAGGTCGTGCGCCTCTGCGCCAAGAGCCGTGAGGCCATCGACTCCCCGGTGTCTTT
TCTGGCCCTGCACAACCAGATCAGGAACATGGACAGCATGCCTGAGCTGCAGAAGCTGCAGCAGCTGAAA
GACGAGACTGGGGAGCTGTCGTCTGCCGACGAGAAGCGGTACCGGGCCTTGAAGCGCACCGCAGAGAGAG
AGCTGCTGATGAACGCAGATGTCATCTGCTGCACATGTGTGGGCGCCGGTGACCCGAGGCTGGCCAAAAT
GCAATTTAGGAGTATTTTAATCGACGAAAGCACCCAGGCCACCGAGCCGGAGTGCATGGTTCCCGTGGTC
CTCGGGGCCAAGCAGCTGATCCTTGTAGGCGACCACTGCCAGCTGGGCCCAGTGGTGATGTGCAAGAAGG
CGGCCAAGGCCGGGCTGTCACAGTCGCTCTTCGAGCGCCTGGTGGTGCTGGGCATCCGGCCCATCCGCCT
GCAGGTCCAGTACCGGATGCACCCTGCACTCAGCGCCTTCCCATCCAACATCTTCTACGAGGGCTCCCTC
CAGAATGGTGTCACTGCAGCGGATCGTGTGAAGAAGGGATTTGACTTCCAGTGGCCCCAACCCGATAAAC
CGATGTTCTTCTACGTGACCCAGGGCCAAGAGGAGATTGCCAGCTCGGGCACCTCCTACCTGAACAGGAC
CGAGGCTGCGAACGTGGAGAAGATCACCACGAAGTTGCTGAAGGCAGGCGCCAAGCCGGACCAGATTGGC
ATCATCACGCCCTACGAGGGCCAGCGCTCCTACCTGGTGCAGTACATGCAGTTCAGCGGCTCCCTGCACA
CCAAGCTCTACCAGGAGGTGGAGATCGCCAGTGTGGACGCCTTTCAGGGACGCGAGAAGGACTTCATCAT
CCTGTCCTGTGTGCGGGCCAACGAGCACCAAGGCATTGGCTTTTTAAATGACCCCAGGCGTCTGAACGTG
GCCCTGACCAGAGCAAGGTATGGCGTCATCATTGTGGGCAACCCGAAGGCACTATCAAAGCAGCCGCTCT
GGAACCACCTGCTGAACTACTATAAGGAGCAGAAGGTGCTGGTGGAGGGGCCGCTCAACAACCTGCGTGA
GAGCCTCATGCAGTTCAGCAAGCCACGGAAGCTGGTCAACACTATCAACCCGGGAGCCCGCTTCATGACC
ACAGCCATGTATGATGCCCGGGAGGCCATCATCCCAGGCTCCGTCTATGATCGGAGCAGCCAGGGCCGGC
CTTCCAGCATGTACTTCCAGACCCATGACCAGATTGGCATGATCAGTGCCGGCCCTAGCCACGTGGCTGC
CATGAACATTCCCATCCCCTTCAACCTGGTCATGCCACCCATGCCACCGCCTGGCTATTTTGGACAAGCC
AACGGGCCTGCTGCAGGGCGAGGCACCCCGAAAGGCAAGACTGGTCGTGGGGGACGCCAGAAGAACCGCT
TTGGGCTTCCTGGACCCAGCCAGACTAACCTCCCCAACAGCCAAGCCAGCCAGGATGTGGCGTCACAGCC
CTTCTCTCAGGGCGCCCTGACGCAGGGCTACATCTCCATGAGCCAGCCTTCCCAGATGAGCCAGCCCGGC
CTCTCCCAGCCGGAGCTGTCCCAGGACAGTTACCTTGGTGACGAGTTTAAATCACAAATCGACGTGGCGC
TCTCACAGGACTCCACGTACCAGGGAGAGCGGGCTTACCAGCATGGCGGGGTGATGGGGCTGTCCCAGTA
TTAAGAATTCTGCAGTCGACGGTACCGCGGGCCCGGGATCCACCGGATCTAGATAACTGATCATAATCAG
CCATACCACATTTGTAGAGGTTTTACTTGCTTTAAAAAACCTCCCACACCTCCCCCTGAACCTGAAACAT
AAAATGAATGCAATTGTTGTTGTTAACTTGTTTATTGCAGCTTATAATGGTTACAAATAAAGCAATAGCA
TCACAAATTTCACAAATAAAGCATTTTTTTCACTGCATTCTAGTTGTGGTTTGTCCAAACTCATCAATGT
ATCTTAACGCGTAAATTGTAAGCGTTAATATTTTGTTAAAATTCGCGTTAAATTTTTGTTAAATCAGCTC
ATTTTTTAACCAATAGGCCGAAATCGGCAAAATCCCTTATAAATCAAAAGAATAGACCGAGATAGGGT
[37 nt withheld, positions 4199-4235]
AAAGAACGTGGACTCCAACGTCAAAGG
[49 nt withheld, positions 4263-4311]
T
[91 nt withheld, positions 4313-4403]
G
[124 nt withheld, positions 4405-4528]
CAGGTGGCACTTTTCGGGGAAATGTGCGCGGAACCCCTATTTGTTTATTTTTCTAAATACATTCAAATAT
GTATCCGCTCATGAGACAATAACCCTGATAAATGCTTCAATAATATTGAAAAAGGAAGAGTCCTGAGGCG
GAAAGAACCAGCTGTGGAATGTGTGTCAGTTAGGGTGTGGAAAGTCCCCAGGCTCCCCAGCAGGCAGAAG
TATGCAAAGCATGCATCTCAATTAGTCAGCAACCAGGTGTGGAAAGTCCCCAGGCTCCCCAGCAGGCAGA
AGTATGCAAAGCATGCATCTCAATTAGTCAGCAACCATAGTCCCGCCCCTAACTCCGCCCATCCCGCCCC
TAACTCCGCCCAGTTCCGCCCATTCTCCGCCCCATGGCTGACTAATTTTTTTTATTTATGCAGAGGCCGA
GGCCGCCTCGGCCTCTGAGCTATTCCAGAAGTAGTGAGGAGGCTTTTTTGGAGGCCTAGGCTTTTGCAAA
GATCGATCAAGAGACAGGATGAGGATCGTTTCGCATGATTGAACAAGATGGATTGCACGCAGGTTCTCCG
GCCGCTTGGGTGGAGAGGCTATTCGGCTATGACTGGGCACAACAGACAATCGGCTGCTCTGATGCCGCCG
TGTTCCGGCTGTCAGCGCAGGGGCGCCCGGTTCTTTTTGTCAAGACCGACCTGTCCGGTGCCCTGAATGA
ACTGCAAGACGAGGCAGCGCGGCTATCGTGGCTGGCCACGACGGGCGTTCCTTGCGCAGCTGTGCTCGAC
GTTGTCACTGAAGCGGGAAGGGACTGGCTGCTATTGGGCGAAGTGCCGGGGCAGGATCTCCTGTCATCTC
ACCTTGCTCCTGCCGAGAAAGTATCCATCATGGCTGATGCAATGCGGCGGCTGCATACGCTTGATCCGGC
TACCTGCCCATTCGACCACCAAGCGAAACATCGCATCGAGCGAGCACGTACTCGGATGGAAGCCGGTCTT
GTCGATCAGGATGATCTGGACGAAGAGCATCAGGGGCTCGCGCCAGCCGAACTGTTCGCCAGGCTCAAGG
CGAGCATGCCCGACGGCGAGGATCTCGTCGTGACCCATGGCGATGCCTGCTTGCCGAATATCATGGTGGA
AAATGGCCGCTTTTCTGGATTCATCGACTGTGGCCGGCTGGGTGTGGCGGACCGCTATCAGGACATAGCG
TTGGCTACCCGTGATATTGCTGAAGAGCTTGGCGGCGAATGGGCTGACCGCTTCCTCGTGCTTTACGGTA
TCGCCGCTCCCGATTCGCAGCGCATCGCCTTCTATCGCCTTCTTGACGAGTTCTTCTGAGCGGGACTCTG
GGGTTCGAAATGACCGACCAAGCGACGCCCAACCTGCCATCACGAGATTTCGATTCCACCGCCGCCTTCT
ATGAAAGGTTGGGCTTCGGAATCGTTTTCCGGGACGCCGGCTGGATGATCCTCCAGCGCGGGGATCTCAT
GCTGGAGTTCTTCGCCCACCCTAGGGGGAGGCTAACTGAAACACGGAAGGAGACAATACCGGAAGGAACC
CGCGCTATGACGGCAATAAAAAGACAGAATAAAACGCACGGTGTTGGGTCGTTTGTTCATAAACGCGGGG
TTCGGTCCCAGGGCTGGCACTCTGTCGATACCCCACCGAGACCCCATTGGGGCCAATACGCCCGCGTTTC
TTCCTTTTCCCCACCCCACCCCCCAAGTTCGGGTGAAGGCCCAGGGCTCGCAGCCAACGTCGGGGCGGCA
GGCCCTGCCATAGCCTCAGGTTACTCATATATACTTTAGATTGATTTAAAACTTCATTTTTAATTTAAAA
GGATCTAGGTGAAGATCCTTTTTGATAATCTCATGACCAAAATCCCTTAACGTGAGTTTTCGTTCCACTG
AGCGTCAGACCCCGTAGAAAAGATCAAAGGATCTTCTTGAGATCCTTTTTTTCTGCGCGTAATCTGCTGC
TTGCAAACAAAAAAACCACCGCTACCAGCGGTGGTTTGTTTGCCGGATCAAGAGCTACCAACTCTTTTTC
CGAAGGTAACTGGCTTCAGCAGAGCGCAGATACCAAATACTGTCCTTCTAGTGTAGCCGTAGTTAGGCCA
CCACTTCAAGAACTCTGTAGCACCGCCTACATACCTCGCTCTGCTAATCCTGTTACCAGTGGCTGCTGCC
AGTGGCGATAAGTCGTGTCTTACCGGGTTGGACTCAAGACGATAGTTACCGGATAAGGCGCAGCGGTCGG
GCTGAACGGGGGGTTCGTGCACACAGCCCAGCTTGGAGCGAACGACCTACACCGAACTGAGATACCTACA
GCGTGAGCTATGAGAAAGCGCCACGCTTCCCGAAGGGAGAAAGGCGGACAGGTATCCGGTAAGCGGCAGG
GTCGGAACAGGAGAGCGCACGAGGGAGCTTCCAGGGGGAAACGCCTGGTATCTTTATAGTCCTGTCGGGT
TTCGCCACCTCTGACTTGAGCGTCGATTTTTGTGATGCTCGTCAGGGGGGCGGAGCCTATGGAAAAACGC
CAGCAACGCGGCCTTTTTACGGTTCCTGGCCTTTTGCTGGCCTTTTGCTCACATGTTCTTTCCTGCGTTA
TCCCCTGATTCTGTGGATAACCGTATTACCGCCATGCAT
