Features (pLannotate 1.2.2; 19 found; start..end, strand, type, name):
      1..304     +  enhancer       CMV enhancer: human cytomegalovirus immediate early enhancer
    305..508     +  promoter       CMV promoter: human cytomegalovirus (CMV) immediate early promoter
    504..537     +  LTR            5' LTR (truncated) (fragment): truncated 5' long terminal repeat (LTR) from HIV-1
    553..571     +  promoter       T7 promoter: promoter for bacteriophage T7 RNA polymerase
    608..649     +  CDS            V5 tag: epitope tag from simian virus 5
    671..784     +  CDS            SBP: streptavidin-binding peptide selected from a peptide library; binds streptavidin with nanomolar affinity (Keefe et al., 2001)
    797..3721    +  CDS            UPF1 (fragment): RENT1_HUMAN - Also known as KIAA0221, RENT1. Experimental evidence at protein level: Swiss-Prot protein existence level 1. RNA-dependent helicase and ATPase required for nonsense- mediated decay (NMD) of mRNAs containing premature stop codons. Is recruited to mRNAs upon translation termination and undergoes a cycle of phosphorylation and dephosphorylation; its phosphorylation appears to be a key step in NMD. Recruited by release factors to stalled ribosomes together with the SMG1C protein kinase complex to form the transient SURF (SMG1-UPF1-eRF1-eRF3) complex. In EJC-dependent NMD, the SURF co
   3725..3761    +  misc_feature   MCS (fragment): multiple cloning site
   3778..3862    +  CDS            large T antigen (fragment): large T antigen from SV40 (simian virus 40)
   3885..4006    +  polyA_signal   SV40 poly(A) signal: SV40 polyadenylation signal
   4040..4468    -  rep_origin     f1 ori (sequence partly withheld): f1 bacteriophage origin of replication; arrow indicates direction of (+) strand synthesis
   4495..4599    +  promoter       AmpR promoter: bla
   4601..4958    +  promoter       SV40 promoter: SV40 enhancer and early promoter
   4993..5787    +  CDS            NeoR/KanR: aminoglycoside phosphotransferase from Tn5; aph(3')-II (or nptII); confers resistance to neomycin, kanamycin, and G418 (Geneticin®)
   5808..5960    +  CDS            ble (fragment): BLE_KLEPN - Experimental evidence at protein level: Swiss-Prot protein existence level 1. Binding protein with a strong affinity to the bleomycin family of antibiotics. Binds to CL990; an antimitotic-antibiotic compound. From Klebsiella pneumoniae.
   6019..6066    +  polyA_signal   HSV TK poly(A) signal: herpes simplex virus thymidine kinase polyadenylation signal (Cole and Stacy, 1985)
   6157..6173    -  polyA_signal   bGH poly(A) signal (fragment): bovine growth hormone polyadenylation signal
   6395..6983    +  rep_origin     ori: high-copy-number ColE1/pMB1/pBR322/pUC origin of replication
   7098..7157    +  enhancer       CMV enhancer (fragment): human cytomegalovirus immediate early enhancer
>Addgene plasmid #147194 | pT7-V5-SBP-C1-HsUpf1-del119-272-siRNAres_P | addgene full sequence | sequence record 430439 | Addgene NGS Result
CGTTACATAACTTACGGTAAATGGCCCGCCTGGCTGACCGCCCAACGACCCCCGCCCATTGACGTCAATA
ATGACGTATGTTCCCATAGTAACGCCAATAGGGACTTTCCATTGACGTCAATGGGTGGAGTATTTACGGT
AAACTGCCCACTTGGCAGTACATCAAGTGTATCATATGCCAAGTACGCCCCCTATTGACGTCAATGACGG
TAAATGGCCCGCCTGGCATTATGCCCAGTACATGACCTTATGGGACTTTCCTACTTGGCAGTACATCTAC
GTATTAGTCATCGCTATTACCATGGTGATGCGGTTTTGGCAGTACATCAATGGGCGTGGATAGCGGTTTG
ACTCACGGGGATTTCCAAGTCTCCACCCCATTGACGTCAATGGGAGTTTGTTTTGGCACCAAAATCAACG
GGACTTTCCAAAATGTCGTAACAACTCCGCCCCATTGACGCAAATGGGCGGTAGGCGTGTACGGTGGGAG
GTCTATATAAGCAGAGCTCTCTGGCTAACTAGAGAACCCACTGCTTACTGGCTTATCGAAATTAATACGA
CTCACTATAGGGAGACCCAAGCTCTAGCGCTACCGGTCGCCACCATGGGTAAGCCTATCCCTAACCCTCT
CCTCGGTCTCGATTCTACGCCCGGAAGCGGTAGCGGTACGATGGACGAGAAGACCACCGGCTGGGGGGGC
GGCCACGTGGTGGAGGGCCTGGCCGGCGAGCTGGAGCAGCTGCGGGCCAGGCTGGAGCACCACCCTCAGG
GCCAGCGGGAGCCCAGATCTCGAGCTATGAGCGTGGAGGCGTACGGGCCCAGCTCGCAGACTCTCACTTT
CCTGGACACGGAGGAGGCCGAGCTGCTTGGCGCCGACACACAGGGCTCCGAGTTCGAGTTCACCGACTTT
ACTCTTCCTAGCCAGACGCAGACGCCCCCCGGCGGCCCCGGCGGCCCGGGCGGTGGCGGCGCGGGAGGCC
CGGGCGGCGCGGGCGCGGGCTCTGCGGCGGGACAGCTCGACGCGCAGGTTGGGCCCGAAGGCATCCTGCA
GAACGGGGCTGTGGACGACAGTGTAGCCAAGACCAGCCAGTTGTTGGCTGAGTTGAACTTCGAGGAAGAT
GAAGAAGACACCTATTACACGAAGGACCTCCCTTCTGCCACGCTGGAGGACCTGGAGAGGCCGGGGGTGG
ACGAGGAGCCGCAGCATGTCCTCCTGCGGTACGAGGACGCCTACCAGTACCAGAACATATTCGGGCCCCT
GGTCAAGCTGGAGGCCGACTACGACAAGAAGCTGAAGGAGTCCCAGACTCAAGATAACATCACTGTCAGG
TGGGACCTGGGCCTTAACAAGAAGAGAATCGCCTACTTCACTTTGCCCAAGACTGACTCTGGTAATGAGG
ATTTAGTCATAATTTGGTTAAGAGACATGCGGCTCATGCAGGGGGATGAGATATGCCTGCGGTACAAAGG
GGACCTTGCGCCCCTGTGGAAAGGGATCGGCCACGTCATCAAGGTCCCTGATAATTATGGCGATGAGATC
GCCATTGAGCTGCGGAGCAGCGTGGGTGCACCTGTGGAGGTGACTCACAACTTCCAGGTGGATTTTGTGT
GGAAGTCGACCTCCTTTGACAGGATGCAGAGCGCATTGAAAACGTTTGGCGTGGATGAGACCTCGGTGTC
TGGCTACATCTACCACAAGCTGTTGGGCCACGAGGTGGAGGACGTAATCATCAAGTGCCAGCTGCCCAAG
CGCTTCACGGCGCAGGGCCTCCCCGACCTCAACCACTCCCAGGTTTATGCCGTGAAGACTGTGCTGCAAA
GACCACTGAGCCTGATCCAGGGCCCGCCAGGCACGGGGAAGACGGTGACGTCGGCCACCATCGTCTACCA
CCTGGCCCGGCAAGGCAACGGGCCGGTGCTGGTGTGTGCTCCGAGCAACATCGCCGTGGACCAGCTAACG
GAGAAGATCCACCAGACGGGGCTAAAGGTCGTGCGCCTCTGCGCCAAGAGCCGTGAGGCCATCGACTCCC
CGGTGTCTTTTCTGGCCCTGCACAACCAGATCAGGAACATGGACAGCATGCCTGAGCTGCAGAAGCTGCA
GCAGCTGAAAGACGAGACTGGGGAGCTGTCGTCTGCCGACGAGAAGCGGTACCGGGCCTTGAAGCGCACC
GCAGAGAGAGAGCTGCTGATGAACGCAGATGTCATCTGCTGCACATGTGTGGGCGCCGGTGACCCGAGGC
TGGCCAAAATGCAATTTAGGAGTATTTTAATCGACGAAAGCACCCAGGCCACCGAGCCGGAGTGCATGGT
TCCCGTGGTCCTCGGGGCCAAGCAGCTGATCCTTGTAGGCGACCACTGCCAGCTGGGCCCAGTGGTGATG
TGCAAGAAGGCGGCCAAGGCCGGGCTGTCACAGTCGCTCTTCGAGCGCCTGGTGGTGCTGGGCATCCGGC
CCATCCGCCTGCAGGTCCAGTACCGGATGCACCCTGCACTCAGCGCCTTCCCATCCAACATCTTCTACGA
GGGCTCCCTCCAGAATGGTGTCACTGCAGCGGATCGTGTGAAGAAGGGATTTGACTTCCAGTGGCCCCAA
CCCGATAAACCGATGTTCTTCTACGTGACCCAGGGCCAAGAGGAGATTGCCAGCTCGGGCACCTCCTACC
TGAACAGGACCGAGGCTGCGAACGTGGAGAAGATCACCACGAAGTTGCTGAAGGCAGGCGCCAAGCCGGA
CCAGATTGGCATCATCACGCCCTACGAGGGCCAGCGCTCCTACCTGGTGCAGTACATGCAGTTCAGCGGC
TCCCTGCACACCAAGCTCTACCAGGAGGTGGAGATCGCCAGTGTGGACGCCTTTCAGGGACGCGAGAAGG
ACTTCATCATCCTGTCCTGTGTGCGGGCCAACGAGCACCAAGGCATTGGCTTTTTAAATGACCCCAGGCG
TCTGAACGTGGCCCTGACCAGAGCAAGGTATGGCGTCATCATTGTGGGCAACCCGAAGGCACTATCAAAG
CAGCCGCTCTGGAACCACCTGCTGAACTACTATAAGGAGCAGAAGGTGCTGGTGGAGGGGCCGCTCAACA
ACCTGCGTGAGAGCCTCATGCAGTTCAGCAAGCCACGGAAGCTGGTCAACACTATCAACCCGGGAGCCCG
CTTCATGACCACAGCCATGTATGATGCCCGGGAGGCCATCATCCCAGGCTCCGTCTATGATCGGAGCAGC
CAGGGCCGGCCTTCCAGCATGTACTTCCAGACCCATGACCAGATTGGCATGATCAGTGCCGGCCCTAGCC
ACGTGGCTGCCATGAACATTCCCATCCCCTTCAACCTGGTCATGCCACCCATGCCACCGCCTGGCTATTT
TGGACAAGCCAACGGGCCTGCTGCAGGGCGAGGCACCCCGAAAGGCAAGACTGGTCGTGGGGGACGCCAG
AAGAACCGCTTTGGGCTTCCTGGACCCAGCCAGACTAACCTCCCCAACAGCCAAGCCAGCCAGGATGTGG
CGTCACAGCCCTTCTCTCAGGGCGCCCTGACGCAGGGCTACATCTCCATGAGCCAGCCTTCCCAGATGAG
CCAGCCCGGCCTCTCCCAGCCGGAGCTGTCCCAGGACAGTTACCTTGGTGACGAGTTTAAATCACAAATC
GACGTGGCGCTCTCACAGGACTCCACGTACCAGGGAGAGCGGGCTTACCAGCATGGCGGGGTGATGGGGC
TGTCCCAGTATTAAGAATTCTGCAGTCGACGGTACCGCGGGCCCGGGATCCACCGGATCTAGATAACTGA
TCATAATCAGCCATACCACATTTGTAGAGGTTTTACTTGCTTTAAAAAACCTCCCACACCTCCCCCTGAA
CCTGAAACATAAAATGAATGCAATTGTTGTTGTTAACTTGTTTATTGCAGCTTATAATGGTTACAAATAA
AGCAATAGCATCACAAATTTCACAAATAAAGCATTTTTTTCACTGCATTCTAGTTGTGGTTTGTCCAAAC
TCATCAATGTATCTTAACGCGTAAATTGTAAGCGTTAATATTTTGTTAAAATTCGCGTTAAATTTTTGTT
AAATCAGCTCATTTTTTAACCAATAGGCCGAAATCGGCAAAATCCCTTATAAATCAAAAGAATAGACCGA
GATAGGGT
[37 nt withheld, positions 4139-4175]
AAAGAACGTGGACTCCAACGTCAAAGG
[49 nt withheld, positions 4203-4251]
T
[91 nt withheld, positions 4253-4343]
G
[124 nt withheld, positions 4345-4468]
CAGGTGGCACTTTTCGGGGAAATGTGCGCGGAACCCCTATTTGTTTATTTTTCTAAATACATTCAAATAT
GTATCCGCTCATGAGACAATAACCCTGATAAATGCTTCAATAATATTGAAAAAGGAAGAGTCCTGAGGCG
GAAAGAACCAGCTGTGGAATGTGTGTCAGTTAGGGTGTGGAAAGTCCCCAGGCTCCCCAGCAGGCAGAAG
TATGCAAAGCATGCATCTCAATTAGTCAGCAACCAGGTGTGGAAAGTCCCCAGGCTCCCCAGCAGGCAGA
AGTATGCAAAGCATGCATCTCAATTAGTCAGCAACCATAGTCCCGCCCCTAACTCCGCCCATCCCGCCCC
TAACTCCGCCCAGTTCCGCCCATTCTCCGCCCCATGGCTGACTAATTTTTTTTATTTATGCAGAGGCCGA
GGCCGCCTCGGCCTCTGAGCTATTCCAGAAGTAGTGAGGAGGCTTTTTTGGAGGCCTAGGCTTTTGCAAA
GATCGATCAAGAGACAGGATGAGGATCGTTTCGCATGATTGAACAAGATGGATTGCACGCAGGTTCTCCG
GCCGCTTGGGTGGAGAGGCTATTCGGCTATGACTGGGCACAACAGACAATCGGCTGCTCTGATGCCGCCG
TGTTCCGGCTGTCAGCGCAGGGGCGCCCGGTTCTTTTTGTCAAGACCGACCTGTCCGGTGCCCTGAATGA
ACTGCAAGACGAGGCAGCGCGGCTATCGTGGCTGGCCACGACGGGCGTTCCTTGCGCAGCTGTGCTCGAC
GTTGTCACTGAAGCGGGAAGGGACTGGCTGCTATTGGGCGAAGTGCCGGGGCAGGATCTCCTGTCATCTC
ACCTTGCTCCTGCCGAGAAAGTATCCATCATGGCTGATGCAATGCGGCGGCTGCATACGCTTGATCCGGC
TACCTGCCCATTCGACCACCAAGCGAAACATCGCATCGAGCGAGCACGTACTCGGATGGAAGCCGGTCTT
GTCGATCAGGATGATCTGGACGAAGAGCATCAGGGGCTCGCGCCAGCCGAACTGTTCGCCAGGCTCAAGG
CGAGCATGCCCGACGGCGAGGATCTCGTCGTGACCCATGGCGATGCCTGCTTGCCGAATATCATGGTGGA
AAATGGCCGCTTTTCTGGATTCATCGACTGTGGCCGGCTGGGTGTGGCGGACCGCTATCAGGACATAGCG
TTGGCTACCCGTGATATTGCTGAAGAGCTTGGCGGCGAATGGGCTGACCGCTTCCTCGTGCTTTACGGTA
TCGCCGCTCCCGATTCGCAGCGCATCGCCTTCTATCGCCTTCTTGACGAGTTCTTCTGAGCGGGACTCTG
GGGTTCGAAATGACCGACCAAGCGACGCCCAACCTGCCATCACGAGATTTCGATTCCACCGCCGCCTTCT
ATGAAAGGTTGGGCTTCGGAATCGTTTTCCGGGACGCCGGCTGGATGATCCTCCAGCGCGGGGATCTCAT
GCTGGAGTTCTTCGCCCACCCTAGGGGGAGGCTAACTGAAACACGGAAGGAGACAATACCGGAAGGAACC
CGCGCTATGACGGCAATAAAAAGACAGAATAAAACGCACGGTGTTGGGTCGTTTGTTCATAAACGCGGGG
TTCGGTCCCAGGGCTGGCACTCTGTCGATACCCCACCGAGACCCCATTGGGGCCAATACGCCCGCGTTTC
TTCCTTTTCCCCACCCCACCCCCCAAGTTCGGGTGAAGGCCCAGGGCTCGCAGCCAACGTCGGGGCGGCA
GGCCCTGCCATAGCCTCAGGTTACTCATATATACTTTAGATTGATTTAAAACTTCATTTTTAATTTAAAA
GGATCTAGGTGAAGATCCTTTTTGATAATCTCATGACCAAAATCCCTTAACGTGAGTTTTCGTTCCACTG
AGCGTCAGACCCCGTAGAAAAGATCAAAGGATCTTCTTGAGATCCTTTTTTTCTGCGCGTAATCTGCTGC
TTGCAAACAAAAAAACCACCGCTACCAGCGGTGGTTTGTTTGCCGGATCAAGAGCTACCAACTCTTTTTC
CGAAGGTAACTGGCTTCAGCAGAGCGCAGATACCAAATACTGTTCTTCTAGTGTAGCCGTAGTTAGGCCA
CCACTTCAAGAACTCTGTAGCACCGCCTACATACCTCGCTCTGCTAATCCTGTTACCAGTGGCTGCTGCC
AGTGGCGATAAGTCGTGTCTTACCGGGTTGGACTCAAGACGATAGTTACCGGATAAGGCGCAGCGGTCGG
GCTGAACGGGGGGTTCGTGCACACAGCCCAGCTTGGAGCGAACGACCTACACCGAACTGAGATACCTACA
GCGTGAGCTATGAGAAAGCGCCACGCTTCCCGAAGGGAGAAAGGCGGACAGGTATCCGGTAAGCGGCAGG
GTCGGAACAGGAGAGCGCACGAGGGAGCTTCCAGGGGGAAACGCCTGGTATCTTTATAGTCCTGTCGGGT
TTCGCCACCTCTGACTTGAGCGTCGATTTTTGTGATGCTCGTCAGGGGGGCGGAGCCTATGGAAAAACGC
CAGCAACGCGGCCTTTTTACGGTTCCTGGCCTTTTGCTGGCCTTTTGCTCACATGTTCTTTCCTGCGTTA
TCCCCTGATTCTGTGGATAACCGTATTACCGCCATGCATTAGTTATTAATAGTAATCAATTACGGGGTCA
TTAGTTCATAGCCCATATATGGAGTTCCG
